>Addgene plasmid #51922 | LMAN1-bio-His | depositor full sequence | sequence record 79902 | LMAN1-bio-His sequence 8072 bps
GTCGACCTCCATCACGGCCTATAAGAGTGAGGGGGAGTCAGCGGAGTTCTCCTTCCCACTCAACCTTGGA
GAGGAAAGCCTGCAGGGAGAGTTGAGATGGAAGGCAGAGAAGGCTCCTTCTTCCCAGTCCTGGATCACCT
TCTCCCTAAAGAACCAAAAGGTGTCTGTGCAGAAGTCTACTAGCAACCCCAAGTTCCAGCTGTCCGAAAC
GCTCCCACTCACCCTTCAGATACCCCAGGTCTCCCTTCAGTTTGCTGGTTCTGGCAACCTGACCCTGACT
CTGGACAGAGGGATACTGTATCAGGAAGTGAACCTGGTGGTGATGAAAGTGACTCAGCCCGACAGCAACA
CTTTGACCTGTGAGGTGATGGGACCCACCTCACCCAAGATGAGACTGATCTTGAAGCAGGAGAATCAGGA
GGCCAGGGTCTCCAGGCAGGAGAAAGTGATTCAAGTGCAGGCCCCTGAAGCAGGGGTGTGGCAATGTCTA
CTGAGTGAAGGTGAAGAGGTCAAGATGGACTCCAAGATCCAGGTTTTATCCAAAGGGTTGAATTCCGGCA
GCCTGCACCACATCCTGGACGCCCAGAAGATGCTGTGGAACCACAGGGACAGGAACCTGCCTCCTCTGGC
CCCTCTGGGCCCCCACCACCATCACCACCATTGAGTCTAGACACGTGATTAATTAAGGATCCCCCGACCT
CGACCTCTGGCTAATAAAGGAAATTTATTTTCATTGCAATAGTGTGTTGGAATTTTTTGTGTCTCTCACT
CGGAAGGACATATGGGAGGGCAAATCATTTGGTCGAGATCCCTCGGAGATCTCTAGCTAGAGGATCGATC
CCCGCCCCGGACGAACTAAACCTGACTACGACATCTCTGCCCCTTCTTCGCGGGGCAGTGCATGTAATCC
CTTCAGTTGGTTGGTACAACTTGCCAACTGGGCCCTGTTCCACATGTGACACGGGGGGGGACCAAACACA
AAGGGGTTCTCTGACTGTAGTTGACATCCTTATAAATGGATGTGCACATTTGCCAACACTGAGTGGCTTT
CATCCTGGAGCAGACTTTGCAGTCTGTGGACTGCAACACAACATTGCCTTTATGTGTAACTCTTGGCTGA
AGCTCTTACACCAATGCTGGGGGACATGTACCTCCCAGGGGCCCAGGAAGACTACGGGAGGCTACACCAA
CGTCAATCAGAGGGGCCTGTGTAGCTACCGATAAGCGGACCCTCAAGAGGGCATTAGCAATAGTGTTTAT
AAGGCCCCCTTGTTAACCCTAAACGGGTAGCATATGCTTCCCGGGTAGTAGTATATACTATCCAGACTAA
CCCTAATTCAATAGCATATGTTACCCAACGGGAAGCATATGCTATCGAATTAGGGTTAGTAAAAGGGTCC
TAAGGAACAGCGATATCTCCCACCCCATGAGCTGTCACGGTTTTATTTACATGGGGTCAGGATTCCACGA
GGGTAGTGAACCATTTTAGTCACAAGGGCAGTGGCTGAAGATCAAGGAGCGGGCAGTGAACTCTCCTGAA
TCTTCGCCTGCTTCTTCATTCTCCTTCGTTTAGCTAATAGAATAACTGCTGAGTTGTGAACAGTAAGGTG
TATGTGAGGTGCTCGAAAACAAGGTTTCAGGTGACGCCCCCAGAATAAAATTTGGACGGGGGGTTCAGTG
GTGGCATTGTGCTATGACACCAATATAACCCTCACAAACCCCTTGGGCAATAAATACTAGTGTAGGAATG
AAACATTCTGAATATCTTTAACAATAGAAATCCATGGGGTGGGGACAAGCCGTAAAGACTGGATGTCCAT
CTCACACGAATTTATGGCTATGGGCAACACATAATCCTAGTGCAATATGATACTGGGGTTATTAAGATGT
GTCCCAGGCAGGGACCAAGACAGGTGAACCATGTTGTTACACTCTATTTGTAACAAGGGGAAAGAGAGTG
GACGCCGACAGCAGCGGACTCCACTGGTTGTCTCTAACACCCCCGAAAATTAAACGGGGCTCCACGCCAA
TGGGGCCCATAAACAAAGACAAGTGGCCACTCTTTTTTTTGAAATTGTGGAGTGGGGGCACGCGTCAGCC
CCCACACGCCGCCCTGCGGTTTTGGACTGTAAAATAAGGGTGTAATAACTTGGCTGATTGTAACCCCGCT
AACCACTGCGGTCAAACCACTTGCCCACAAAACCACTAATGGCACCCCGGGGAATACCTGCATAAGTAGG
TGGGCGGGCCAAGATAGGGGCGCGATTGCTGCGATCTGGAGGACAAATTACACACACTTGCGCCTGAGCG
CCAAGCACAGGGTTGTTGGTCCTCATATTCACGAGGTCGCTGAGAGCACGGTGGGCTAATGTTGCCATGG
GTAGCATATACTACCCAAATATCTGGATAGCATATGCTATCCTAATCTATATCTGGGTAGCATAGGCTAT
CCTAATCTATATCTGGGTAGCATATGCTATCCTAATCTATATCTGGGTAGTATATGCTATCCTAATTTAT
ATCTGGGTAGCATAGGCTATCCTAATCTATATCTGGGTAGCATATGCTATCCTAATCTATATCTGGGTAG
TATATGCTATCCTAATCTGTATCCGGGTAGCATATGCTATCCTAATAGAGATTAGGGTAGTATATGCTAT
CCTAATTTATATCTGGGTAGCATATACTACCCAAATATCTGGATAGCATATGCTATCCTAATCTATATCT
GGGTAGCATATGCTATCCTAATCTATATCTGGGTAGCATAGGCTATCCTAATCTATATCTGGGTAGCATA
TGCTATCCTAATCTATATCTGGGTAGTATATGCTATCCTAATTTATATCTGGGTAGCATAGGCTATCCTA
ATCTATATCTGGGTAGCATATGCTATCCTAATCTATATCTGGGTAGTATATGCTATCCTAATCTGTATCC
GGGTAGCATATGCTATCCTCATGATAAGCTGTCAAACATGAGAATTTTCTTGAAGACGAAAGGGCCTCGT
GATACGCCTATTTTTATAGGTTAATGTCATGATAATAATGGTTTCTTAGACGTCAGGTGGCACTTTTCGG
GGAAATGTGCGCGGAACCCCTATTTGTTTATTTTTCTAAATACATTCAAATATGTATCCGCTCATGAGAC
AATAACCCTGATAAATGCTTCAATAATATTGAAAAAGGAAGAGTATGAGTATTCAACATTTCCGTGTCGC
CCTTATTCCCTTTTTTGCGGCATTTTGCCTTCCTGTTTTTGCTCACCCAGAAACGCTGGTGAAAGTAAAA
GATGCTGAAGATCAGTTGGGTGCACGAGTGGGTTACATCGAACTGGATCTCAACAGCGGTAAGATCCTTG
AGAGTTTTCGCCCCGAAGAACGTTTTCCAATGATGAGCACTTTTAAAGTTCTGCTATGTGGCGCGGTATT
ATCCCGTGTTGACGCCGGGCAAGAGCAACTCGGTCGCCGCATACACTATTCTCAGAATGACTTGGTTGAG
TACTCACCAGTCACAGAAAAGCATCTTACGGATGGCATGACAGTAAGAGAATTATGCAGTGCTGCCATAA
CCATGAGTGATAACACTGCGGCCAACTTACTTCTGACAACGATCGGAGGACCGAAGGAGCTAACCGCTTT
TTTGCACAACATGGGGGATCATGTAACTCGCCTTGATCGTTGGGAACCGGAGCTGAATGAAGCCATACCA
AACGACGAGCGTGACACCACGATGCCTGCAGCAATGGCAACAACGTTGCGCAAACTATTAACTGGCGAAC
TACTTACTCTAGCTTCCCGGCAACAATTAATAGACTGGATGGAGGCGGATAAAGTTGCAGGACCACTTCT
GCGCTCGGCCCTTCCGGCTGGCTGGTTTATTGCTGATAAATCTGGAGCCGGTGAGCGTGGGTCTCGCGGT
ATCATTGCAGCACTGGGGCCAGATGGTAAGCCCTCCCGTATCGTAGTTATCTACACGACGGGGAGTCAGG
CAACTATGGATGAACGAAATAGACAGATCGCTGAGATAGGTGCCTCACTGATTAAGCATTGGTAACTGTC
AGACCAAGTTTACTCATATATACTTTAGATTGATTTAAAACTTCATTTTTAATTTAAAAGGATCTAGGTG
AAGATCCTTTTTGATAATCTCATGACCAAAATCCCTTAACGTGAGTTTTCGTTCCACTGAGCGTCAGACC
CCGTAGAAAAGATCAAAGGATCTTCTTGAGATCCTTTTTTTCTGCGCGTAATCTGCTGCTTGCAAACAAA
AAAACCACCGCTACCAGCGGTGGTTTGTTTGCCGGATCAAGAGCTACCAACTCTTTTTCCGAAGGTAACT
GGCTTCAGCAGAGCGCAGATACCAAATACTGTTCTTCTAGTGTAGCCGTAGTTAGGCCACCACTTCAAGA
ACTCTGTAGCACCGCCTACATACCTCGCTCTGCTAATCCTGTTACCAGTGGCTGCTGCCAGTGGCGATAA
GTCGTGTCTTACCGGGTTGGACTCAAGACGATAGTTACCGGATAAGGCGCAGCGGTCGGGCTGAACGGGG
GGTTCGTGCACACAGCCCAGCTTGGAGCGAACGACCTACACCGAACTGAGATACCTACAGCGTGAGCTAT
GAGAAAGCGCCACGCTTCCCGAAGGGAGAAAGGCGGACAGGTATCCGGTAAGCGGCAGGGTCGGAACAGG
AGAGCGCACGAGGGAGCTTCCAGGGGGAAACGCCTGGTATCTTTATAGTCCTGTCGGGTTTCGCCACCTC
TGACTTGAGCGTCGATTTTTGTGATGCTCGTCAGGGGGGCGGAGCCTATGGAAAAACGCCAGCAACGCGG
CCTTTTTACGGTTCCTGGCCTTTTGCTGGCCTTTTGCTCACATGTTCTTTCCTGCGTTATCCCCTGATTC
TGTGGATAACCGTATTACCGCCTTTGAGTGAGCTGATACCGCTCGCCGCAGCCGAACGACCGAGCGCAGC
GAGTCAGTGAGCGAGGAAGCGGAAGAGCGCCCAATACGCAAACCGCCTCTCCCCGCGCGTTGGCCGATTC
ATTAATGCAGCTGGCACGACAGGTTTCCCGACTGGAAAGCGGGCAGTGAGCGCAACGCAATTAATGTGAG
TTAGCTCACTCATTAGGCACCCCAGGCTTTACACTTTATGCTTCCGGCTCGTATGTTGTGTGGAATTGTG
AGCGGATAACAATTTCACACAGGAAACAGCTATGACCATGATTACGCCAAGCTCTAGCTAGAGGTCGACC
AATTCTCATGTTTGACAGCTTATCATCGCAGATCCGGGCAACGTTGTTGCCATTGCTGCAGGCGCAGAAC
TGGTAGGTATGGAAGATCTATACATTGAATCAATATTGGCAATTAGCCATATTAGTCATTGGTTATATAG
CATAAATCAATATTGGCTATTGGCCATTGCATACGTTGTATCTATATCATAATATGTACATTTATATTGG
CTCATGTCCAATATGACCGCCATGTTGACATTGATTATTGACTAGTTATTAATAGTAATCAATTACGGGG
TCATTAGTTCATAGCCCATATATGGAGTTCCGCGTTACATAACTTACGGTAAATGGCCCGCCTGGCTGAC
CGCCCAACGACCCCCGCCCATTGACGTCAATAATGACGTATGTTCCCATAGTAACGCCAATAGGGACTTT
CCATTGACGTCAATGGGTGGAGTATTTACGGTAAACTGCCCACTTGGCAGTACATCAAGTGTATCATATG
CCAAGTCCGCCCCCTATTGACGTCAATGACGGTAAATGGCCCGCCTGGCATTATGCCCAGTACATGACCT
TACGGGACTTTCCTACTTGGCAGTACATCTACGTATTAGTCATCGCTATTACCATGGTGATGCGGTTTTG
GCAGTACACCAATGGGCGTGGATAGCGGTTTGACTCACGGGGATTTCCAAGTCTCCACCCCATTGACGTC
AATGGGAGTTTGTTTTGGCACCAAAATCAACGGGACTTTCCAAAATGTCGTAATAACCCCGCCCCGTTGA
CGCAAATGGGCGGTAGGCGTGTACGGTGGGAGGTCTATATAAGCAGAGCTCGTTTAGTGAACCGTCAGAT
CCTCACTCTCTTCCGCATCGCTGTCTGCGAGGGCCAGCTGTTGGGCTCGCGGTTGAGGACAAACTCTTCG
CGGTCTTTCCAGTACTCTTGGATCGGAAACCCGTCGGCCTCCGAACGGTACTCCGCCACCGAGGGACCTG
AGCGAGTCCGCATCGACCGGATCGGAAAACCTCTCGAGAAAGGCGTCTAACCAGTCACAGTCGCAAGGTA
GGCTGAGCACCGTGGCGGGCGGCAGCGGGTGGCGGTCGGGGTTGTTTCTGGCGGAGGTGCTGCTGATGAT
GTAATTAAAGTAGGCGGTCTTGAGACGGCGGATGGTCGAGGTGAGGTGTGGCAGGCTTGAGATCCAGCTG
TTGGGGTGAGTACTCCCTCTCAAAAGCGGGCATTACTTCTGCGCTAAGATTGTCAGTTTCCAAAAACGAG
GAGGATTTGATATTCACCTGGCCCGATCTGGCCATACACTTGAGTGACAATGACATCCACTTTGCCTTTC
TCTCCACAGGTGTCCACTCCCAGGTCCAAGTTTAAACTGCGGCCGCCACCATGGCCGGCTCTCGGCAGAG
AGGCCTGAGAGCCAGAGTGCGGCCCCTGTTCTGCGCTCTGCTGCTGTCCCTGGGCAGATTCGTGAGAGGC
GACGGCGTGGGCGGAGATCCTGCCGTGGCCCTGCCCCACAGGCGGTTCGAGTACAAGTACAGCTTCAAGG
GCCCCCACCTGGTCCAGTCCGATGGCACTGTGCCTTTTTGGGCCCACGCCGGCAATGCCATCCCCAGCAG
CGACCAGATCAGAGTGGCCCCCAGCCTGAAGTCTCAGCGGGGCAGCGTGTGGACAAAGACCAAGGCCGCC
TTCGAGAACTGGGAGGTGGAAGTGACCTTCAGAGTGACCGGACGAGGCAGAATTGGAGCTGACGGCCTGG
CCATTTGGTACGCCGAGAATCAGGGCCTGGAAGGACCAGTGTTCGGCAGCGCCGACCTGTGGAATGGCGT
GGGCATCTTCTTCGACAGCTTCGACAACGACGGCAAGAAGAACAACCCCGCCATCGTGATCATCGGCAAC
AACGGCCAGATCCACTACGACCACCAGAACGATGGCGCCTCTCAGGCCCTGGCCAGCTGCCAGCGGGACT
TCCGGAACAAGCCCTACCCCGTGCGGGCCAAGATCACCTACTACCAGAACACCCTGACCGTGATGATCAA
CAACGGCTTCACCCCCGACAAGAACGACTACGAGTTCTGCGCCAAGGTGGAGAACATGATCATCCCCGCC
CAGGGCCACTTTGGCATCAGCGCCGCCACAGGCGGACTGGCCGACGACCACGACGTGCTGTCCTTTCTGA
CCTTCCAGCTGACCGAGCCCGGCAAAGAGCCCCCCACCCCCGATAAAGAGATCAGCGAGAAAGAGAAAGA
AAAGTACCAGGAAGAGTTCGAGCACTTCCAGCAGGAACTGGACAAGAAGAAAGAGGAATTCCAGAAGGGC
CACCCCGATCTGCAGGGACAGCCCGCCGAGGAAATCTTCGAGAGCGTCGGCGACCGGGAGCTGAGACAGG
TGTTCGAGGGCCAGAACCGGATCCACCTGGAAATCAAGCAGCTGAACCGGCAGCTGGACATGATCCTGGA
CGAGCAGCGGAGATACGTGTCCAGCCTGACCGAAGAGATCTCCAAGCGGGGAGCCGGAATGCCTGGCCAG
CACGGCCAGATCACACAGCAGGAACTCGATACCGTCGTCAAGACCCAGCACGAGATCCTGCGCCAGGTCA
ACGAGATGAAGAACAGCATGAGCGAGACAGTGCGGCTGGTGTCCGGCATGCAGCACCCTGGAAGCGCTGG
CGGCGTGTACGAGACAACCCAGCACTTCATCGACATCAAAGAACATCTGCACATCGTGAAGCGGGACATC
GACAATCTGGTGCAGCGGAACATGCCCAGCAACGAGAAGCCCAAGTGCCCCGAGCTGCCCCCTTTCCCCA
GCTGTCTGAGCACCGGCGCGCC
Features (pLannotate 1.2.2; 19 found; start..end, strand, type, name):
    713..768     +  polyA_signal   β-globin poly(A) signal: rabbit β-globin polyadenylation signal (Gil and Proudfoot, 1987)
   1282..2963    -  rep_origin     oriP (fragment): Epstein-Barr virus oriP replication origin (Yates et al., 2000)
   3090..3194    +  promoter       AmpR promoter: bla
   3195..4055    +  CDS            AmpR: β-lactamase; bla; confers resistance to ampicillin, carbenicillin, and related antibiotics
   4226..4814    +  rep_origin     ori: high-copy-number ColE1/pMB1/pBR322/pUC origin of replication
   4997..5089    +  CDS            lacI (fragment): lac repressor; lacI; The lac repressor binds to the lac operator to inhibit transcription in E. coli. This inhibition can be relieved by adding lactose or isopropyl-β-D-thiogalactopyranoside (IPTG).
   5102..5123    +  protein_bind   CAP binding site: CAP binding activates transcription in the presence of cAMP. E. coli catabolite activator protein
   5138..5168    +  promoter       lac promoter: promoter for the E. coli lac operon
   5176..5192    +  protein_bind   lac operator: The lac repressor binds to the lac operator to inhibit transcription in E. coli. This inhibition can be relieved by adding lactose or isopropyl-β-D-thiogalactopyranoside (IPTG). lac repressor encoded by lacI
   5262..5278    +  promoter       tet promoter (fragment): E. coli promoter for tetracycline efflux protein gene
   5288..5313    -  CDS            bla(M) (fragment): β-lactamase lacking the signal sequence; bla(M); allows cytosolic expression of β-lactamase
   5487..5866    +  enhancer       CMV enhancer: human cytomegalovirus immediate early enhancer
   5868..6067    +  promoter       CMV promoter: human cytomegalovirus (CMV) immediate early promoter
   6135..6173    +  misc_feature   Ad SA (fragment): adenovirus major late transcript splice acceptor (Friedrich and Soriano, 1991)
   6206..6415    -  CDS            PTP (fragment): TERM_ADE02 - Experimental evidence at protein level: Swiss-Prot protein existence level 1. Protein covalently bound to the viral DNA that acts as a primer for viral genomic replication by DNA strand displacement. Assembles on the viral origin of replication in an initiation complex with viral polymerase, DBP, host NFIA and host POU2F1/OCT1. During initiation, the polymerase covalently couples the first dCTP with Ser- 580 of pTP. The terminal protein stimulates the template activity over 20 fold compared to protein-free templates. Neo-synthesized viral genomes are linked to two preterminal prot
   6446..6535    +  intron         chimeric intron (fragment): chimera between introns from adenovirus and immunoglobulin heavy chain genes
   6554..6600    +  CDS            IgH signal sequence (fragment): signal sequence from the mouse immunoglobulin heavy chain variable region
   6631..8064    +  CDS            LMAN1 (fragment): LMAN1_HUMAN - Also known as ERGIC53, F5F8D. Experimental evidence at protein level: Swiss-Prot protein existence level 1. Mannose-specific lectin. May recognize sugar residues of glycoproteins, glycolipids, or glycosylphosphatidyl inositol anchors and may be involved in the sorting or recycling of proteins, lipids, or both. The LMAN1-MCFD2 complex forms a specific cargo receptor for the ER-to-Golgi transport of selected proteins. From Homo sapiens (Human).
   8065..553     +  CDS            Cd4 (fragment) (across the origin): CD4_RAT - Experimental evidence at protein level: Swiss-Prot protein existence level 1. Integral membrane glycoprotein that plays an essential role in the immune response and serves multiple functions in responses against both external and internal offenses. In T-cells, functions primarily as a coreceptor for MHC class II molecule:peptide complex. The antigens presented by class II peptides are derived from extracellular proteins while class I peptides are derived from cytosolic proteins. Interacts simultaneously with the T-cell receptor (TCR) and the MHC class II presented by antigen presenti
