[The description below was written by a language model from this plasmid's Addgene catalogue record and pLannotate feature annotations shown in this document.]
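Description:
LMAN1-bio-His is a mammalian expression plasmid built on the pTT3 backbone that produces the ectodomain of human LMAN1 (ERGIC-53, a mannose-specific lectin involved in ER-to-Golgi cargo transport) as a soluble, tagged recombinant protein. In bacteria it is maintained through a high-copy ColE1/pUC-type origin and selected with ampicillin via the β-lactamase gene. The backbone also carries a fragment of the Epstein-Barr virus oriP, which can support episomal maintenance in cells expressing EBNA1, a feature suited to transient expression. Small lac regulatory remnants and other fragmentary hits in the annotation appear to be backbone carry-over rather than functional parts.

Expression is driven by the CMV enhancer and promoter, followed by adenovirus-derived leader and splice elements and a chimeric intron fragment; the annotated reverse-strand hit to adenovirus terminal protein most likely reflects this leader region rather than a real coding sequence. A short match to an immunoglobulin heavy chain signal sequence lies just upstream of the insert. The chemically synthesised LMAN1 coding region of about 1.45 kb sits between retained NotI and AscI sites and continues directly into rat Cd4 domains 3 and 4, which span the numbering origin of the circular sequence. According to the catalogue entry, an enzymatic biotinylation sequence, a linker and a His tag follow, although these small elements are not individually annotated in the feature table. A rabbit β-globin polyadenylation signal terminates the transcript.

The C-terminal tags allow purification through the His tag, capture on streptavidin after enzymatic biotinylation, and detection through the Cd4 domains. The associated work used such ectodomains in a human platelet receptor protein microarray to screen for extracellular receptor–ligand interactions.
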