Addgene plasmid #51922: LMAN1-bio-His
Purpose: Expresses full-length ERGIC-53 protein precursor ectodomain in mammalian cells. C-terminal rat Cd4d3+4 tag, biotinylation sequence and His tag.
Depositing lab: Gavin Wright. Depositing organization: Wellcome Sanger Institute. Publication: A human platelet receptor protein microarray identifies FcepsilonR1alpha as an activating PEAR1 ligand. Sun Y, Vandenbriele C, Kauskot A, Verhamme P, Hoylaerts MF, Wright GJ. Mol Cell Proteomics. 2015 Feb 23. pii: mcp.M114.046946. 10.1074/mcp.M114.046946 PubMed 25713122.
Backbone
  Vector backbone: pTT3
  Backbone manufacturer: Yves Durocher, NRC
  Backbone size w/o insert (bp): 6618
  Total vector size (bp): 8072
  Modifications to backbone: Rat CD4 d3+4, enzymatic biotinylation sequence, linker and His tag (CD4d3+4-BioLHis).
  Vector type: Mammalian Expression
Growth in bacteria
  Bacterial resistance: Ampicillin, 100 μg/mL
  Growth temperature: 37°C
  Growth strain: Top10
  Copy number: High Copy
Gene/Insert
  Gene/Insert name: LMAN1 (alt name: ERGIC-53 protein precursor)
  Species: H. sapiens (human)
  Insert size (bp): 1454
  Entrez Gene: LMAN1 (a.k.a. ERGIC-53, ERGIC53, F5F8D, FMFD1, MCFD1, MR60, gp58)
  Promoter: CMV
  Tag / fusion protein: rat CD4 d3+4 (C terminal on backbone); enzymatic biotinylation sequence (C terminal on backbone); His tag (C terminal on backbone)
  Cloning method: Restriction Enzyme; 5′ cloning site NotI (not destroyed); 3′ cloning site AscI (not destroyed)
  Sequencing primers: 5′ CMV-fwd
Resource information
  A portion of this plasmid was derived from a plasmid made by: Insert was chemically synthesised.
Terms and licenses: Academic/Nonprofit Terms; Industry Terms: Not Available to Industry
Depositor comments: Article ref 67
How to cite: LMAN1-bio-His was a gift from Gavin Wright (Addgene plasmid # 51922 ; http://n2t.net/addgene:51922 ; RRID:Addgene_51922)
