>Addgene plasmid #51922 | LMAN1-bio-His | addgene partial sequence | sequence record 94547 | pMT2-F 5'-TTGCCTTTCTCTCCACAGGT-3'
ACTGCGGCCGCCACCATGGCCGGCTCTCGGCAGAGAGGCCTGAGAGCCAGAGTGCGGCCCCTGTTCTGCG
CTCTGCTGCTGTCCCTGGGCAGATTCGTGAGAGGCGACGGCGTGGGCGGAGATCCTGCCGTGGCCCTGCC
CCACAGGCGGTTCGAGTACAAGTACAGCTTCAAGGGCCCCCACCTGGTCCAGTCCGATGGCACTGTGCCT
TTTTGGGCCCACGCCGGCAATGCCATCCCCAGCAGCGACCAGATCAGAGTGGCCCCCAGCCTGAAGTCTC
AGCGGGGCAGCGTGTGGACAAAGACCAAGGCCGCCTTCGAGAACTGGGAGGTGGAAGTGACCTTCAGAGT
GACCGGACGAGGCAGAATTGGAGCTGACGGCCTGGCCATTTGGTACGCCGAGAATCAGGGCCTGGAAGGA
CCAGTGTTCGGCAGCGCCGACCTGTGGAATGGCGTGGGCATCTTCTTCGACAGCTTCGACAACGACGGCA
AGAAGAACAACCCCGCCATCGTGATCATCGGCAACAACGGCCAGATCCACTACGACCACCAGAACGATGG
CGCCTCTCAGGCCCTGGCCAGCTGCCAGCGGGACTTCCGGAACAAGCCCTACCCCGTGCGGGCCAAGATC
ACCTACTACCAGAACACCCTGACCGTGATGATCAACAACGGCTTCACCCCCGACAAGAACGACTACGAGT
TCTGCGCCAAGGTGGAGAACATGATCATCCCCGCCCAGGGCCACTTTGGCATCAGCGCCGCCACAGGCGG
ACTGGCCGACGACCACGACGTGCTGTCCTTTCTGACCTTCCAGCTGACCGAGCCCGGCAAAGAGCCC
