>Addgene plasmid #51922 | LMAN1-bio-His | addgene partial sequence | sequence record 94778 | rb_glob_PA_term-R 5'-CCCATATGTCCTTCCGAGTG-3'
ATAAATTTCCTTTATTAGCCAGAGGTCGAGGTCGGGGGATCCTTAATTAATCACGTGTCTAGACTCAATG
GTGGTGATGGTGGTGGGGGCCCAGAGGGGCCAGAGGAGGCAGGTTCCTGTCCCTGTGGTTCCACAGCATC
TTCTGGGCGTCCAGGATGTGGTGCAGGCTGCCGGAATTCAACCCTTTGGATAAAACCTGGATCTTGGAGT
CCATCTTGACCTCTTCACCTTCACTCAGTAGACATTGCCACACCCCTGCTTCAGGGGCCTGCACTTGAAT
CACTTTCTCCTGCCTGGAGACCCTGGCCTCCTGATTCTCCTGCTTCAAGATCAGTCTCATCTTGGGTGAG
GTGGGTCCCATCACCTCACAGGTCAAAGTGTTGCTGTCGGGCTGAGTCACTTTCATCACCACCAGGTTCA
CTTCCTGATACAGTATCCCTCTGTCCAGAGTCAGGGTCAGGTTGCCAGAACCAGCAAACTGAAGGGAGAC
CTGGGGTATCTGAAGGGTGAGTGGGAGCGTTTCGGACAGCTGGAACTTGGGGTTGCTAGTAGACTTCTGC
ACAGACACCTTTTGGTTCTTTAGGGAGAAGGTGATCCAGGACTGGGAAGAAGGAGCCTTCTCTGCCTTCC
ATCTCAACTCTCCCTGCAGGCTTTCCTCTCCAAGGTTGAGTGGGAAGGAGAACTCCGCTGACTCCCCCTC
ACTCTTATAGGCCGTGATGGAGGTCGACGGCGCGCCGGTGCTCAGACAGCTGGGGAAAGGGGGCAGCTCG
GGGCACTTGGGCTTCTCGTTGCTGGGCATGTTCCGCTGCACCAGATTGTCGATGTCCCGCTTCACGATGT
GCA
